Addgene plasmid #63984: pST50Trc3-HPCHISNDHFR
Purpose: (Empty Backbone) Position 3 transfer plasmid for pST44 polycistronic plasmid suite; N-term cleavable double tag; contains DHFR gene in BamHI-NgoMIV cassette as positive control
Depositing lab: Song Tan. Depositing organization: Pennsylvania State University. Publication: The pST44 polycistronic expression system for producing protein complexes in Escherichia coli. Tan S, Kern RC, Selleck W. Protein Expr Purif. 2005 Apr;40(2):385-95. 10.1016/j.pep.2004.12.002 PubMed 15766881.
Backbone
  Vector backbone: pST50Trc
  Vector type: Bacterial Expression
  Tag / fusion protein: 6xHis & Protein C (HPC); TEV cleavable (N terminal on backbone)
Growth in bacteria
  Bacterial resistance: Ampicillin, 100 μg/mL
  Growth temperature: 37°C
  Growth strain: DH5alpha
  Copy number: Unknown
Gene/Insert
  Gene/Insert name: None
  Tag / fusion protein: 6xHis & Protein C (HPC); TEV cleavable (N terminal on backbone)
Terms and licenses: Academic/Nonprofit Terms; Industry Terms: Not Available to Industry
Depositor comments: Replace DHFR with GOI using BamHI/NgoMIV; Clone out cassette using SacI/KpnI
How to cite: pST50Trc3-HPCHISNDHFR was a gift from Song Tan (Addgene plasmid # 63984 ; http://n2t.net/addgene:63984 ; RRID:Addgene_63984)
