[The description below was written by a language model from this plasmid's Addgene catalogue record and pLannotate feature annotations shown in this document.]
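Description:
pST50Trc3-HPCHISNDHFR is a 3,364 nt bacterial expression plasmid built on the pST50Trc backbone. It serves as the position 3 transfer vector of the pST44 polycistronic suite, a system designed for co-expressing the subunits of protein complexes in Escherichia coli. It is catalogued as an empty backbone. It is propagated in E. coli through a ColE1/pMB1-type origin accompanied by the pBR322 bom region and the rop gene, which normally moderates copy number, although the record lists copy number as unknown. Selection is by ampicillin through the TEM beta-lactamase gene (bla) under its own promoter, followed by an fd terminator.

The expression cassette consists of a T7 promoter and the efficient phage T7 gene 10 ribosome binding site, followed by an N-terminal double affinity tag made up of a Protein C (HPC) epitope and 6xHis. A TEV protease site after the tag allows it to be removed following purification. The short "capTEV", "9xHis" and TEV-site fragments called by the automated annotation probably correspond to this tag region, and the small SET1 and mbeC fragments look like incidental partial matches. Downstream of the tag sits E. coli folA, encoding dihydrofolate reductase (DHFR), carried in a BamHI-NgoMIV cassette as a positive control for expression, and the unit ends with a T7 terminator.

In use, DHFR is replaced with a gene of interest via BamHI/NgoMIV. The resulting tagged translation cassette is then excised with SacI/KpnI and moved into the third position of a pST44 polycistronic plasmid, where it is expressed alongside other subunits.
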