Features (pLannotate 1.2.2; 15 found; start..end, strand, type, name):
     27..45      +  promoter       T7 promoter: promoter for bacteriophage T7 RNA polymerase
     89..111     +  RBS            RBS: efficient ribosome binding site from bacteriophage T7 gene 10 (Olins and Rangwala, 1989)
    170..186     +  CDS            capTEV™ (fragment): composite tag for in vivo biotinylation, TEV protease cleavage, and 6xHis tagging
    199..215     -  CDS            9xHis (fragment): 9xHis affinity tag
    215..233     +  CDS            TEV site (fragment): tobacco etch virus (TEV) protease recognition and cleavage site
    239..712     +  CDS            folA: DYR_ECOLI - Also known as tmrA. Experimental evidence at protein level: Swiss-Prot protein existence level 1. Key enzyme in folate metabolism. Catalyzes an essential reaction for de novo glycine and purine synthesis, and for DNA precursor synthesis. From Escherichia coli (strain K12).
    753..802     +  CDS            SET1 (fragment): solubility-enhancement tag derived from T7 phage gene 10B
    810..857     +  terminator     T7 terminator: transcription terminator for bacteriophage T7 RNA polymerase
    922..1013    +  promoter       AmpR promoter: bla
   1014..1871    +  CDS            bla: BLAT_ECOLX - Experimental evidence at protein level: Swiss-Prot protein existence level 1. TEM-type are the most prevalent beta-lactamases in enterobacteria; they hydrolyze the beta-lactam bond in susceptible beta-lactam antibiotics, thus conferring resistance to penicillins and cephalosporins. TEM-3 and TEM-4 are capable of hydrolyzing cefotaxime and ceftazidime. TEM-5 is capable of hydrolyzing ceftazidime. TEM-6 is capable of hydrolyzing ceftazidime and aztreonam. TEM-8/CAZ-2, TEM- 16/CAZ-7 and TEM-24/CAZ-6 are markedly active against ceftazidime. IRT- 4 shows resistance to beta-lactamase in
   1878..1917    +  terminator     fd terminator: central terminator from bacteriophage fd (Otsuka and Kunisawa, 1982)
   1948..2536    +  rep_origin     ori: high-copy-number ColE1/pMB1/pBR322/pUC origin of replication
   2722..2861    -  misc_feature   bom: basis of mobility region from pBR322
   2963..3154    -  CDS            rop: Rop protein, which maintains plasmids at low copy number; rop
   3194..3304    +  CDS            mbeC (fragment): MBEC_ECOLX - Experimental evidence at protein level: Swiss-Prot protein existence level 1. Required for efficient mobilization of ColE1 plasmid and is thus essential to promote the specific transfer of the plasmid during conjugation. Probably functions by inducing DNA bending, helping the MbeA relaxase to melt the DNA around the nic site and cleave the phosphodiester bond. Binds specifically double-stranded DNA (dsDNA) containing the ColE1 oriT but does not recognize the inverted repeat (IR). From Escherichia coli.
>Addgene plasmid #63984 | pST50Trc3-HPCHISNDHFR | depositor full sequence | sequence record 177534 | Full Sequence
GGCACCATGCATCGATCCCGCGAAATTAATACGACTCACTATAGGGAGACCACAACGGTTTCCCTCCGGC
TCCGGAGAGCTCAATAATTTTGTTTAACTTTAAGAAGGAGATATACATATGTCTGAAGATCAGGTAGATC
CACGTTTAATCGACGGTAAAGGATCTAGCCATCATCATCATCATCACAGCAGCGGATCTGGTGGTGGTGG
TGGTGAAAACCTGTACTTCCAGGGATCCATCAGTCTGATTGCGGCGCTAGCGGTAGATCGCGTTATCGGC
ATGGAAAACGCCATGCCATGGAACCTGCCTGCCGATCTCGCCTGGTTTAAACGCAACACCTTAAATAAAC
CCGTGATTATGGGGCGCCATACCTGGGAATCAATCGGTAGGCCTTTGCCCGGCCGCAAAAATATTATCCT
CAGCAGTCAACCCGGGACCGATGATCGGGTTACCTGGGTTAAATCGGTCGACGAAGCCATCGCGGCGTGT
GGTGACGTACCAGAAATCATGGTGATTGGCGGCGGACGCGTTTATGAACAGTTCTTGCCAAAAGCGCAAA
AACTGTATCTGACGCATATCGATGCAGAAGTGGAAGGCGACACCCATTTTCCGGATTACGAGCCGGATGA
CTGGGAATCGGTATTCAGCGAATTCCACGATGCTGATGCGCAGAACTCGCATAGCTATTGTTTCGAAATC
CTCGAGCGTCGTGCCGGCTAATGTACAGGTACCACGCGTGCGCGCTGATCCGGCTGCTAACAAAGCCCGA
AAGGAAGCTGAGTTGGCTGCTGCCACCGCTGAGCAATAACTAGCATAACCCCTTGGGGCCTCTAAACGGG
TCTTGAGGGGTTTTTTGCTGAAAGGAGGAACTATATCGGGATTAGCCCGCCTAATGAGCGGGCTTTTTTT
TAATTCCCCTATTTGTTTATTTTTCTAAATACATTCAAATATGTATCCGCTCATGAGACAATAACCCTGA
TAAATGCTTCAATAATATTGAAAAAGGAAGAGTATGAGTATTCAACATTTCCGTGTCGCCCTTATTCCCT
TTTTTGCGGCATTTTGCCTTCCTGTTTTTGCTCACCCAGAAACGCTCGTGAAAGTAAAAGACGCAGAGGA
CCAATTGGGGGCACGAGTGGGATACATAGAACTGGACTTGAATAGCGGTAAAATCCTTGAGAGTTTTCGC
CCTGAAGAGCGTTTTCCAATGATGAGCACTTTCAAAGTTCTGCTATGTGGAGCAGTATTATCCCGTGTAG
ATGCGGGGCAAGAGCAACTCGGACGACGAATACACTATTCGCAGAATGACTTGGTTGAATACTCCCCAGT
GACAGAAAAGCACCTTACGGACGGAATGACGGTAAGAGAATTATGTAGTGCCGCCATAACGATGAGTGAT
AACACTGCGGCGAACTTACTTCTGACAACCATCGGTGGACCGAAGGAATTAACCGCTTTTTTGCACAATA
TGGGAGACCATGTAACTCGCCTTGACCGTTGGGAACCAGAACTGAATGAAGCCATACCAAACGACGAGCG
AGACACCACAATGCCTGCGGCAATGGCAACAACATTACGCAAACTATTAACTGGCGAACTACTTACTCTG
GCTTCACGGCAACAATTAATAGACTGGCTTGAAGCGGATAAAGTTGCAGGACCACTACTGCGTTCGGCAC
TTCCTGCTGGCTGGTTTATTGCTGATAAATCTGGGGCAGGAGAGCGTGGTTCACGGGGTATCATTGCCGC
ACTTGGACCAGATGGTAAGCCTTCCCGTATCGTAGTTATCTACACGACGGGTAGTCAGGCAACTATGGAC
GAACGAAATAGACAGATTGCTGAAATAGGGGCTTCACTGATTAAGCATTGGTAAACCGATACAATTAAAG
GCTCCTTTTGGAGCCTTTTTTTTTGGACGGACCGGTAGAAAAGATCAAAGGATCTTCTTGAGATCCTTTT
TTTCTGCGCGTAATCTGCTGCTTGCAAACAAAAAAACCACCGCTACCAGCGGTGGTTTGTTTGCCGGATC
AAGAGCTACCAACTCTTTTTCCGAAGGTAACTGGCTTCAGCAGAGCGCAGATACCAAATACTGTCCTTCT
AGTGTAGCCGTAGTTAGGCCACCACTTCAAGAACTCTGTAGCACCGCCTACATACCTCGCTCTGCTAATC
CTGTTACCAGTGGCTGCTGCCAGTGGCGATAAGTCGTGTCTTACCGGGTTGGACTCAAGACGATAGTTAC
CGGATAAGGCGCAGCGGTCGGGCTGAACGGGGGGTTCGTGCACACAGCCCAGCTTGGAGCGAACGACCTA
CACCGAACTGAGATACCTACAGCGTGAGCTATGAGAAAGCGCCACGCTTCCCGAAGGGAGAAAGGCGGAC
AGGTATCCGGTAAGCGGCAGGGTCGGAACAGGAGAGCGCACGAGGGAGCTTCCAGGGGGAAACGCCTGGT
ATCTTTATAGTCCTGTCGGGTTTCGCCACCTCTGACTTGAGCGTCGATTTTTGTGATGCTCGTCAGGGGG
GCGGAGCCTATGGAAAAACGCCAGCAACGCGGCCTTTTTACGGTTCCTGGCCTTTTGCTGGCCTTTTGCT
CACATGTTCTTTCCTGCGTTATCCCCTGATTCTGTGGATAACCGTATTACCGCCTTTGAGTGAGCTGATA
CCGCTCGCCGCAGCCGAACGACCGAGCGCAGCGAGTCAGTGAGCGAGGAAGCGGAAGAGCGCCTGATGCG
GTATTTTCTCCTTACGCATCTGTGCGGTATTTCACACCGCAATGGTGCACTCTCAGTACAATCTGCTCTG
ATGCCGCATAGTTAAGCCAGTATACACTCCGCTATCGCTACGTGACTGGGTCATGGCTGCGCCCCGACAC
CCGCCAACACCCGCTGACGCGCCCTGACGGGCTTGTCTGCTCCCGGCATCCGCTTACAGACAAGCTGTGA
CCGTCTCCGGGAGCTGCATGTGTCAGAGGTTTTCACCGTCATCACCGAAACGCGCGAGGCAGCTGCGGTA
AAGCTCATCAGCGTGGTCGTGAAGCGATTCACAGATGTCTGCCTGTTCATCCGCGTCCAGCTCGTTGAGT
TTCTCCAGAAGCGTTAATGTCTGGCTTCTGATAAAGCGGGCCATGTTAAGGGCGGTTTTTTCCTGTTTGG
TCACTGATGCCTCCGTGTAAGGGGGATTTCTGTTCATGGGGTAATGATACCGATGAAACGAGAGAGGATG
CTCACGATACGGGTTACTGATGATGAACATGCCCGGTTACTGGAACGTTGTGAGGGTAAACAACTGGCGG
TATGGATGCGGCGGGACCAGAGAAAAATCACTCAGGGTCAATGCCAGCGCTTCGTTAATACAGATGTAGG
TGTT
