>Addgene plasmid #63984 | pST50Trc3-HPCHISNDHFR | addgene partial sequence | sequence record 177533 | T7term 5'-GCTAGTTATTGCTCAGCGG-3'
TTAGCAGCCGGATCAGCGCGCACGCGTGGTACCTGTACATTAGCCGGCACGACGCTCGAGGATTTCGAAA
CAATAGCTATGCGAGTTCTGCGCATCAGCATCGTGGAATTCGCTGAATACCGATTCCCAGTCATCCGGCT
CGTAATCCGGAAAATGGGTGTCGCCTTCCACTTCTGCATCGATATGCGTCAGATACAGTTTTTGCGCTTT
TGGCAAGAACTGTTCATAAACGCGTCCGCCGCCAATCACCATGATTTCTGGTACGTCACCACACGCCGCG
ATGGCTTCGTCGACCGATTTAACCCAGGTAACCCGATCATCGGTCCCGGGTTGACTGCTGAGGATAATAT
TTTTGCGGCCGGGCAAAGGCCTACCGATTGATTCCCAGGTATGGCGCCCCATAATCACGGGTTTATTTAA
GGTGTTGCGTTTAAACCAGGCGAGATCGGCAGGCAGGTTCCATGGCATGGCGTTTTCCATGCCGATAACG
CGATCTACCGCTAGCGCCGCAATCAGACTGATGGATCCCTGGAAGTACAGGTTTTCACCACCACCACCAC
CAGATCCGCTGCTGTGATGATGATGATGATGGCTAGATCCTTTACCGTCGATTAAACGTGGATCTACCTG
ATCTTCAGACATATGTATATCTCCTTCTTAAAGTTAAACAAAATTATTGAGCTCTCCGGAGCCGGAGGGA
AACCGTTGTGGTCTCCCTATAGTGAGTCGTATTAATTTCGCGGGATCGATGCATGGTGCCAACACCTACA
TCTGTATTAACGAAGCGCTGGCATTGACCCTGAGTGATTTTTCTCTGGTCCCGCCGCATCCATACCGCCA
GTTGTTTACCCTCACAACGTTCCAGTAACCGGGCATGTTCATCATCAGTAACCCGTATCGTGAGCATCCT
CTCTCGTTTCATCGGTATCATTACCCCATGAACAGAAATCCCCCTTACACGGAGGCATCAGTGACCAAAC
AGGAAAAAACCGCCCTTAACATGGCCCGCTTTATCAGAAGCCAGACATTAACGCTTCTGGAGAAACTCAA
CGAGCTGGA
